Addgene plasmid #168427: pTL366
Purpose: pGBKT7 yeast two-hybrid plasmid
Depositing lab: Sophien Kamoun. Depositing organization: Sainsbury Laboratory, Norwich. Publication: A single amino acid polymorphism in a conserved effector of the multihost blast fungus pathogen expands host-target binding spectrum. Bentham AR, Petit-Houdenot Y, Win J, Chuma I, Terauchi R, Banfield MJ, Kamoun S, Langner T. PLoS Pathog. 2021 Nov 10;17(11):e1009957. doi: 10.1371/journal.ppat.1009957. eCollection 2021 Nov. PubMed 34758051.
Backbone
  Vector backbone: pGBKT7
  Vector type: Yeast Expression
Growth in bacteria
  Bacterial resistance: Kanamycin, 50 μg/mL
  Growth temperature: 37°C
  Growth strain: DH5alpha
  Copy number: High Copy
Gene/Insert
  Gene/Insert name: LOC_ Os04g42350
  Species: Oryza sativa
  Cloning method: Unknown
Terms and licenses: Academic/Nonprofit Terms; Industry Terms: Not Available to Industry
How to cite: pTL366 was a gift from Sophien Kamoun (Addgene plasmid # 168427 ; http://n2t.net/addgene:168427 ; RRID:Addgene_168427)
