[The description below was written by a language model from this plasmid's Addgene catalogue record and pLannotate feature annotations shown in this document.]
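Description:
pTL366 is a yeast two-hybrid "bait" plasmid built on the pGBKT7 backbone, carrying the rice (Oryza sativa) gene LOC_Os04g42350 as its insert. It is an E. coli/yeast shuttle vector. In bacteria it replicates at high copy from a ColE1/pUC-type origin and is selected with kanamycin through the Tn5 aminoglycoside phosphotransferase (NeoR/KanR) driven by the AmpR promoter. In Saccharomyces cerevisiae it is maintained episomally by the 2μ origin and selected by tryptophan prototrophy via the TRP1 marker with its own promoter. An f1 origin is also present, along with small remnants of lac, rop, bom and other backbone sequences that have no evident functional role.

The expression cassette uses the constitutive yeast ADH1 promoter to drive the GAL4 DNA-binding domain, followed by a T7 promoter, the cloning region, and then T7 and ADH1 terminators. The feature table does not annotate the rice insert itself, but the unannotated gap of roughly 400 nt between the T7 promoter and the T7 terminator is where it would sit, presumably fused in frame to the GAL4 DNA-binding domain. The exact boundaries, any epitope tag and the cloning method are not recorded. The T7 promoter in this arrangement allows in vitro transcription/translation of the insert without the GAL4 domain.

In a two-hybrid assay, the DNA-binding-domain fusion is co-expressed with a GAL4 activation-domain "prey" fusion, and interaction reconstitutes a transcriptional activator that switches on reporter genes. The associated publication concerns a conserved blast fungus effector and its host-target binding spectrum, suggesting the plasmid was used to test effector binding to this rice protein, although the record does not say so explicitly.
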