Features (pLannotate 1.2.2; 23 found; start..end, strand, type, name):
     30..734     +  promoter       ADH1 promoter: S. cerevisiae ADH1; promoter for alcohol dehydrogenase 1
    762..1202    +  CDS            GAL4 DNA binding domain: DNA binding domain of the GAL4 transcriptional activator; Saccharomyces cerevisiae GAL4 (truncated)
   1213..1231    +  promoter       T7 promoter: promoter for bacteriophage T7 RNA polymerase
   1625..1672    +  terminator     T7 terminator: transcription terminator for bacteriophage T7 RNA polymerase
   1699..1886    +  terminator     ADH1 terminator: S. cerevisiae ADH1; transcription terminator for the S. cerevisiae alcohol dehydrogenase 1 (ADH1) gene
   1934..1950    -  protein_bind   lac operator: The lac repressor binds to the lac operator to inhibit transcription in E. coli. This inhibition can be relieved by adding lactose or isopropyl-β-D-thiogalactopyranoside (IPTG). lac repressor encoded by lacI
   1958..1988    -  promoter       lac promoter: promoter for the E. coli lac operon
   2003..2024    -  protein_bind   CAP binding site: CAP binding activates transcription in the presence of cAMP. E. coli catabolite activator protein
   2037..2129    -  CDS            lacI (fragment): lac repressor; lacI; The lac repressor binds to the lac operator to inhibit transcription in E. coli. This inhibition can be relieved by adding lactose or isopropyl-β-D-thiogalactopyranoside (IPTG).
   2312..2900    -  rep_origin     ori: high-copy-number ColE1/pMB1/pBR322/pUC origin of replication
   3122..3138    +  polyA_signal   bGH poly(A) signal (fragment): bovine growth hormone polyadenylation signal
   3229..3276    -  polyA_signal   HSV TK poly(A) signal: herpes simplex virus thymidine kinase polyadenylation signal (Cole and Stacy, 1985)
   3335..3487    -  CDS            ble (fragment): BLE_KLEPN - Experimental evidence at protein level: Swiss-Prot protein existence level 1. Binding protein with a strong affinity to the bleomycin family of antibiotics. Binds to CL990; an antimitotic-antibiotic compound. From Klebsiella pneumoniae.
   3508..4302    -  CDS            NeoR/KanR: aminoglycoside phosphotransferase from Tn5; aph(3')-II (or nptII); confers resistance to neomycin, kanamycin, and G418 (Geneticin®)
   4303..4407    -  promoter       AmpR promoter: bla
   4434..5776    -  rep_origin     2μ ori: yeast 2μ plasmid origin of replication
   5844..5879    +  CDS            rop (fragment): Rop protein, which maintains plasmids at low copy number; rop
   5981..6030    +  misc_feature   bom (fragment): basis of mobility region from pBR322
   6169..6316    +  promoter       TRP1 promoter: S. cerevisiae TRP1
   6317..6991    +  CDS            TRP1: phosphoribosylanthranilate isomerase, required for tryptophan biosynthesis; S. cerevisiae TRP1; yeast auxotrophic marker
   7042..7093    +  misc_feature   bom (fragment): basis of mobility region from pBR322
   7121..7549    -  rep_origin     f1 ori (sequence partly withheld): f1 bacteriophage origin of replication; arrow indicates direction of (+) strand synthesis
   7553..29      -  CDS            lacZα (fragment) (across the origin): LacZα fragment of β-galactosidase; lacZ fragment
>Addgene plasmid #168427 | pTL366 | addgene full sequence | sequence record 349822 | Addgene NGS Result
CGGTGCGGGCCTCTTCGCTATTACGCCAGATCCTTTTGTTGTTTCCGGGTGTACAATATGGACTTCCTCT
TTTCTGGCAACCAAACCCATACATCGGGATTCCTATAATACCTTCGTTGGTCTCCCTAACATGTAGGTGG
CGGAGGGGAGATATACAATAGAACAGATACCAGACAAGACATAATGGGCTAAACAAGACTACACCAATTA
CACTGCCTCATTGATGGTGGTACATAACGAACTAATACTGTAGCCCTAGACTTGATAGCCATCATCATAT
CGAAGTTTCACTACCCTTTTTCCATTTGCCATCTATTGAAGTAATAATAGGCGCATGCAACTTCTTTTCT
TTTTTTTTCTTTTCTCTCTCCCCCGTTGTTGTCTCACCATATCCGCAATGACAAAAAAATGATGGAAGAC
ACTAAAGGAAAAAATTAACGACAAAGACAGCACCAACAGATGTCGTTGTTCCAGAGCTGATGAGGGGTAT
CTCGAAGCACACGAAACTTTTTCCTTCCTTCATTCACGCACACTACTCTCTAATGAGCAACGGTATACGG
CCTTCCTTCCAGTTACTTGAATTTGAAATAAAAAAAAGTTTGCTGTCTTGCTATCAAGTATAAATAGACC
TGCAATTATTAATCTTTTGTTTCCTCGTCATTGTTCTCGTTCCCTTTCTTCCTTGTTTCTTTTTCTGCAC
AATATTTCAAGCTATACCAAGCATACAATCAACTCCAAGCTTGAAGCAAGCCTCCTGAAAGATGAAGCTA
CTGTCTTCTATCGAACAAGCATGCGATATTTGCCGACTTAAAAAGCTCAAGTGCTCCAAAGAAAAACCGA
AGTGCGCCAAGTGTCTGAAGAACAACTGGGAGTGTCGCTACTCTCCCAAAACCAAAAGGTCTCCGCTGAC
TAGGGCACATCTGACAGAAGTGGAATCAAGGCTAGAAAGACTGGAACAGCTATTTCTACTGATTTTTCCT
CGAGAAGACCTTGACATGATTTTGAAAATGGATTCTTTACAGGATATAAAAGCATTGTTAACAGGATTAT
TTGTACAAGATAATGTGAATAAAGATGCCGTCACAGATAGATTGGCTTCAGTGGAGACTGATATGCCTCT
AACATTGAGACAGCATAGAATAAGTGCGACATCATCATCGGAAGAGAGTAGTAACAAAGGTCAAAGACAG
TTGACTGTATCGCCGGAATTTGTAATACGACTCACTATAGGGCGAGCCGCCATCATGGAGGAGCAGAAGC
TGATCTCAGAGGAGGACCTGCATATGGCCATGGAGGCCGAATTCAGCATTAAACTGGAGCTGCGCATCTA
CATGCATTGCAAAGCCTGCGAACGCAGCGTGCGCCGTGCCATTGAAAAAATCGACGCCCAGAGCATCCTG
CCGGAGATTAGCACCAATTACACCTACGCCGGCGTGGAAAAAGTGGAGGTGGAACGCGGCGAAAACAAAG
TTACCGTGACCGGTGGTGGCGATTTTGAACCGGAAAAAGCCGTGCGCCGCATCAAGAAGAAAACTGGCAA
GAAGGTGGAAATCCTGGCCCTGGAAGAAGAGGATGATGATCATGGCGAAGGCGGTGGATCCGTCGACCTG
CAGCGGCCGCATAACTAGCATAACCCCTTGGGGCCTCTAAACGGGTCTTGAGGGGTTTTTTGCGCGCTTG
CAGCCAAGCTAATTCCGGGCGAATTTCTTATGATTTATGATTTTTATTATTAAATAAGTTATAAAAAAAA
TAAGTGTATACAAATTTTAAAGTGACTCTTAGGTTTTAAAACGAAAATTCTTATTCTTGAGTAACTCTTT
CCTGTAGGTCAGGTTGCTTTCTCAGGTATAGCATGAGGTCGCTCTTATTGACCACACCTCTACCGGCATG
CAAGCTTGGCGTAATCATGGTCATAGCTGTTTCCTGTGTGAAATTGTTATCCGCTCACAATTCCACACAA
CATACGAGCCGGAAGCATAAAGTGTAAAGCCTGGGGTGCCTAATGAGTGAGCTAACTCACATTAATTGCG
TTGCGCTCACTGCCCGCTTTCCAGTCGGGAAACCTGTCGTGCCAGCTGCATTAATGAATCGGCCAACGCG
CGGGGAGAGGCGGTTTGCGTATTGGGCGCTCTTCCGCTTCCTCGCTCACTGACTCGCTGCGCTCGGTCGT
TCGGCTGCGGCGAGCGGTATCAGCTCACTCAAAGGCGGTAATACGGTTATCCACAGAATCAGGGGATAAC
GCAGGAAAGAACATGTGAGCAAAAGGCCAGCAAAAGGCCAGGAACCGTAAAAAGGCCGCGTTGCTGGCGT
TTTTCCATAGGCTCCGCCCCCCTGACGAGCATCACAAAAATCGACGCTCAAGTCAGAGGTGGCGAAACCC
GACAGGACTATAAAGATACCAGGCGTTTCCCCCTGGAAGCTCCCTCGTGCGCTCTCCTGTTCCGACCCTG
CCGCTTACCGGATACCTGTCCGCCTTTCTCCCTTCGGGAAGCGTGGCGCTTTCTCATAGCTCACGCTGTA
GGTATCTCAGTTCGGTGTAGGTCGTTCGCTCCAAGCTGGGCTGTGTGCACGAACCCCCCGTTCAGCCCGA
CCGCTGCGCCTTATCCGGTAACTATCGTCTTGAGTCCAACCCGGTAAGACACGACTTATCGCCACTGGCA
GCAGCCACTGGTAACAGGATTAGCAGAGCGAGGTATGTAGGCGGTGCTACAGAGTTCTTGAAGTGGTGGC
CTAACTACGGCTACACTAGAAGAACAGTATTTGGTATCTGCGCTCTGCTGAAGCCAGTTACCTTCGGAAA
AAGAGTTGGTAGCTCTTGATCCGGCAAACAAACCACCGCTGGTAGCGGTGGTTTTTTTGTTTGCAAGCAG
CAGATTACGCGCAGAAAAAAAGGATCTCAAGAAGATCCTTTGATCTTTTCTACGGGGTCTGACGCTCAGT
GGAACGAAAACTCACGTTAAGGGATTTTGGTCATGAGATTATCAAAAAGGATCTTCACCTAGATCCTTTT
AAATTAAAAATGAAGTTTTAAATCAATCTAAAGTATATATGAGTAACCTGAGGCTATGGCAGGGCCTGCC
GCCCCGACGTTGGCTGCGAGCCCTGGGCCTTCACCCGAACTTGGGGGGTGGGGTGGGGAAAAGGAAGAAA
CGCGGGCGTATTGGCCCCAATGGGGTCTCGGTGGGGTATCGACAGAGTGCCAGCCCTGGGACCGAACCCC
GCGTTTATGAACAAACGACCCAACACCGTGCGTTTTATTCTGTCTTTTTATTGCCGTCATAGCGCGGGTT
CCTTCCGGTATTGTCTCCTTCCGTGTTTCAGTTAGCCTCCCCCTAGGGTGGGCGAAGAACTCCAGCATGA
GATCCCCGCGCTGGAGGATCATCCAGCCGGCGTCCCGGAAAACGATTCCGAAGCCCAACCTTTCATAGAA
GGCGGCGGTGGAATCGAAATCTCGTGATGGCAGGTTGGGCGTCGCTTGGTCGGTCATTTCGAACCCCAGA
GTCCCGCTCAGAAGAACTCGTCAAGAAGGCGATAGAAGGCGATGCGCTGCGAATCGGGAGCGGCGATACC
GTAAAGCACGAGGAAGCGGTCAGCCCATTCGCCGCCAAGCTCTTCAGCAATATCACGGGTAGCCAACGCT
ATGTCCTGATAGCGGTCCGCCACACCCAGCCGGCCACAGTCGATGAATCCAGAAAAGCGGCCATTTTCCA
CCATGATATTCGGCAAGCAGGCATCGCCATGAGTCACGACGAGATCCTCGCCGTCGGGCATGCTCGCCTT
GAGCCTGGCGAACAGTTCGGCTGGCGCGAGCCCCTGATGCTCTTCGTCCAGATCATCCTGATCGACAAGA
CCGGCTTCCATCCGAGTACGTGCTCGCTCGATGCGATGTTTCGCTTGGTGGTCGAATGGGCAGGTAGCCG
GATCAAGCGTATGCAGCCGCCGCATTGCATCAGCCATGATGGATACTTTCTCGGCAGGAGCAAGGTGAGA
TGACAGGAGATCCTGCCCCGGCACTTCGCCCAATAGCAGCCAGTCCCTTCCCGCTTCAGTGACAACGTCG
AGCACAGCTGCGCAAGGAACGCCCGTCGTGGCCAGCCACGATAGCCGCGCTGCCTCGTCTTGCAGTTCAT
TCAGGGCACCGGACAGGTCGGTCTTGACAAAAAGAACCGGGCGCCCCTGCGCTGACAGCCGGAACACGGC
GGCATCAGAGCAGCCGATTGTCTGTTGTGCCCAGTCATAGCCGAATAGCCTCTCCACCCAAGCGGCCGGA
GAACCTGCGTGCAATCCATCTTGTTCAATCATACTCTTCCTTTTTCAATATTATTGAAGCATTTATCAGG
GTTATTGTCTCATGAGCGGATACATATTTGAATGTATTTAGAAAAATAAACAAATAGGGGTTCCGCGCAC
ATTTCCCCGAAAAGTGCCACCTGAACGAAGCATCTGTGCTTCATTTTGTAGAACAAAAATGCAACGCGAG
AGCGCTAATTTTTCAAACAAAGAATCTGAGCTGCATTTTTACAGAACAGAAATGCAACGCGAAAGCGCTA
TTTTACCAACGAAGAATCTGTGCTTCATTTTTGTAAAACAAAAATGCAACGCGAGAGCGCTAATTTTTCA
AACAAAGAATCTGAGCTGCATTTTTACAGAACAGAAATGCAACGCGAGAGCGCTATTTTACCAACAAAGA
ATCTATACTTCTTTTTTGTTCTACAAAAATGCATCCCGAGAGCGCTATTTTTCTAACAAAGCATCTTAGA
TTACTTTTTTTCTCCTTTGTGCGCTCTATAATGCAGTCTCTTGATAACTTTTTGCACTGTAGGTCCGTTA
AGGTTAGAAGAAGGCTACTTTGGTGTCTATTTTCTCTTCCATAAAAAAAGCCTGACTCCACTTCCCGCGT
TTACTGATTACTAGCGAAGCTGCGGGTGCATTTTTTCAAGATAAAGGCATCCCCGATTATATTCTATACC
GATGTGGATTGCGCATACTTTGTGAACAGAAAGTGATAGCGTTGATGATTCTTCATTGGTCAGAAAATTA
TGAACGGTTTCTTCTATTTTGTCTCTATATACTACGTATAGGAAATGTTTACATTTTCGTATTGTTTTCG
ATTCACTCTATGAATAGTTCTTACTACAATTTTTTTGTCTAAAGAGTAATACTAGAGATAAACATAAAAA
ATGTAGAGGTCGAGTTTAGATGCAAGTTCAAGGAGCGAAAGGTGGATGGGTAGGTTATATAGGGATATAG
CACAGAGATATATAGCAAAGAGATACTTTTGAGCAATGTTTGTGGAAGCGGTATTCGCAATATTTTAGTA
GCTCGTTACAGTCCGGTGCGTTTTTGGTTTTTTGAAAGTGCGTCTTCAGAGCGCTTTTGGTTTTCAAAAG
CGCTCTGAAGTTCCTATACTTTCTAGAGAATAGGAACTTCGGAATAGGAACTTCAAAGCGTTTCCGAAAA
CGAGCGCTTCCGAAAATGCAACGCGAGCTGCGCACATACAGCTCACTGTTCACGTCGCACCTATATCTGC
GTGTTGCCTGTATATATATATACATGAGAAGAACGGCATAGTGCGTGTTTATGCTTAAATGCGTACTTAT
ATGCGTCTATTTATGTAGGATGAAAGGTAGTCTAGTACCTCCTGTGATATTATCCCATTCCATGCGGGGT
ATCGTATGCTTCCTTCAGCACTACCCTTTAGCTGTTCTATATGCTGCCACTCCTCAATTGGATTAGTCTC
ATCCTTCAATGCTATCATTTCCTTTGATATTGGATCATACTAAGAAACCATTATTATCATGACATTAACC
TATAAAAATAGGCGTATCACGAGGCCCTTTCGTCTCGCGCGTTTCGGTGATGACGGTGAAAACCTCTGAC
ACATGCAGCTCCCGGAGACGGTCACAGCTTGTCTGTAAGCGGATGCCGGGAGCAGACAAGCCCGTCAGGG
CGCGTCAGCGGGTGTTGGCGGGTGTCGGGGCTGGCTTAACTATGCGGCATCAGAGCAGATTGTACTGAGA
GTGCACCATAGATCAACGACATTACTATATATATAATATAGGAAGCATTTAATAGAACAGCATCGTAATA
TATGTGTACTTTGCAGTTATGACGCCAGATGGCAGTAGTGGAAGATATTCTTTATTGAAAAATAGCTTGT
CACCTTACGTACAATCTTGATCCGGAGCTTTTCTTTTTTTGCCGATTAAGAATTAATTCGGTCGAAAAAA
GAAAAGGAGAGGGCCAAGAGGGAGGGCATTGGTGACTATTGAGCACGTGAGTATACGTGATTAAGCACAC
AAAGGCAGCTTGGAGTATGTCTGTTATTAATTTCACAGGTAGTTCTGGTCCATTGGTGAAAGTTTGCGGC
TTGCAGAGCACAGAGGCCGCAGAATGTGCTCTAGATTCCGATGCTGACTTGCTGGGTATTATATGTGTGC
CCAATAGAAAGAGAACAATTGACCCGGTTATTGCAAGGAAAATTTCAAGTCTTGTAAAAGCATATAAAAA
TAGTTCAGGCACTCCGAAATACTTGGTTGGCGTGTTTCGTAATCAACCTAAGGAGGATGTTTTGGCTCTG
GTCAATGATTACGGCATTGATATCGTCCAACTGCATGGAGATGAGTCGTGGCAAGAATACCAAGAGTTCC
TCGGTTTGCCAGTTATTAAAAGACTCGTATTTCCAAAAGACTGCAACATACTACTCAGTGCAGCTTCACA
GAAACCTCATTCGTTTATTCCCTTGTTTGATTCAGAAGCAGGTGGGACAGGTGAACTTTTGGATTGGAAC
TCGATTTCTGACTGGGTTGGAAGGCAAGAGAGCCCCGAAAGCTTACATTTTATGTTAGCTGGTGGACTGA
CGCCAGAAAATGTTGGTGATGCGCTTAGATTAAATGGCGTTATTGGTGTTGATGTAAGCGGAGGTGTGGA
GACAAATGGTGTAAAAGACTCTAACAAAATAGCAAATTTCGTCAAAAATGCTAAGAAATAGGTTATTACT
GAGTAGTATTTATTTAAGTATTGTTTGTGCACTTGCCGATCTATGCGGTGTGAAATACCGCACAGATGCG
TAAGGAGAAAATACCGCATCAGGAAATTGTAAGCGTTAATATTTTGTTAAAATTCGCGTTAAATTTTTGT
TAAATCAGCTCATTTTTTAACCAATAGGCCGAAATCGGCAAAATCCCTTATAAATCAAAAGAATAGACCG
AGATAGGGT
[37 nt withheld, positions 7220-7256]
AAAGAACGTGGACTCCAACGTCAAAGG
[49 nt withheld, positions 7284-7332]
T
[91 nt withheld, positions 7334-7424]
G
[124 nt withheld, positions 7426-7549]
CCATTCGCCATTCAGGCTGCGCAACTGTTGGGAAGGGCGAT
