>Addgene plasmid #168427 | pTL366 | depositor partial sequence | sequence record 326527 | insert
GAATTCAGCATTAAACTGGAGCTGCGCATCTACATGCATTGCAAAGCCTGCGAACGCAGCGTGCGCCGTG
CCATTGAAAAAATCGACGCCCAGAGCATCCTGCCGGAGATTAGCACCAATTACACCTACGCCGGCGTGGA
AAAAGTGGAGGTGGAACGCGGCGAAAACAAAGTTACCGTGACCGGTGGTGGCGATTTTGAACCGGAAAAA
GCCGTGCGCCGCATCAAGAAGAAAACTGGCAAGAAGGTGGAAATCCTGGCCCTGGAAGAAGAGGATGATG
ATCATGGCGAAGGCGGTGGATCC
